Addgene plasmid #107746: pNO286-3
Purpose: Key genes: "mini-CcaS #10", ho1, pcyA, spectinomycin resistance, and medium copy backbone (p15a)
Depositing lab: Jeffrey Tabor. Depositing organization: Rice University. Publication: A miniaturized E. coli green light sensor with high dynamic range. Ong NTX, Tabor JJ. Chembiochem. 2018 Feb 8. doi: 10.1002/cbic.201800007. PubMed 29420866.
Backbone
  Vector backbone: pACYCDuet-1
  Backbone size w/o insert (bp): 2550
  Total vector size (bp): 5409
  Modifications to backbone: Medium copy p15A
  Vector type: Bacterial Expression, Synthetic Biology
Growth in bacteria
  Bacterial resistance: Spectinomycin, 50 μg/mL
  Growth temperature: 37°C
  Growth strain: DH5alpha
  Copy number: Low Copy
Gene/Insert 1
  Gene/Insert name: CcaS (alt name: mini CcaS #10)
  Species: Synthetic; Synechocystis sp. PCC 6803
  Insert size (bp): 1389
  Mutation: Deleted AA 223 and 512
  Promoter: J23106
  Cloning method: Unknown
  Sequencing primers: 5′ GCGAGGAAGCGGAATATATCC
Gene/Insert 2
  Gene/Insert name: Ho1
  Species: Synthetic; Synechocystis sp. PCC 6803
  Insert size (bp): 723
  Promoter: J23108
  Cloning method: Unknown
  Sequencing primers: 5′ TAGTAAATCACTGCATAATTCGTGTCG
Gene/Insert 3
  Gene/Insert name: PcyA
  Species: Synthetic; Synechocystis sp. PCC 6803
  Insert size (bp): 747
  Promoter: J23106
  Cloning method: Unknown
  Sequencing primers: 5′ GGTGTTCAACAGCCTCACCC
Terms and licenses: Academic/Nonprofit Terms; Industry Terms: Not Available to Industry
How to cite: pNO286-3 was a gift from Jeffrey Tabor (Addgene plasmid # 107746 ; http://n2t.net/addgene:107746 ; RRID:Addgene_107746)
