[The description below was written by a language model from this plasmid's Addgene catalogue record and pLannotate feature annotations shown in this document.]
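Description:
pNO286-3 is a bacterial expression and synthetic-biology plasmid built on a pACYCDuet-1-derived backbone for use in E. coli. It replicates from the p15A origin, which the depositor's summary calls medium copy (the catalogue's copy-number field lists it as low copy) and which is compatible with ColE1-type plasmids, so it can be maintained alongside a second plasmid. Selection is by spectinomycin through an aadA (SmR) aminoglycoside adenylyltransferase gene, which spans the sequence origin and is followed by a lambda t0 terminator.

The payload is the sensor half of a miniaturized green-light-responsive system derived from Synechocystis sp. PCC 6803. The first insert is "mini-CcaS #10", a shortened version of the CcaS light-sensing histidine kinase carrying an internal deletion that the record gives only as "Deleted AA 223 and 512", under the constitutive Anderson-family promoter J23106. The feature annotation does not call this coding sequence, but a J23119-like promoter fragment followed by an unannotated stretch ending in rrnB T1 and T7Te terminators matches its expected position and size. Downstream, a second constitutive promoter (listed as J23108, annotated as J23119-like) precedes ho1 (heme oxygenase, pbsA1) and pcyA (phycocyanobilin:ferredoxin oxidoreductase). The two lie close together ahead of a shared rrnB T1/T7Te terminator pair, with no separate promoter annotated for pcyA, although the catalogue lists J23106 for it. These enzymes convert heme via biliverdin into phycocyanobilin, the chromophore CcaS requires, allowing E. coli to produce a functional photoreceptor. Small fragments annotated as RSF ori, an MCS and Tn5 transposase appear to be cloning remnants.

The plasmid is used for optogenetic control of gene expression in E. coli. The record lists no response regulator or output reporter on it, so those would need to be supplied from elsewhere, such as a compatible plasmid.
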