Features (pLannotate 1.2.2; 14 found; start..end, strand, type, name):
    321..415     +  terminator     lambda t0 terminator: transcription terminator from phage lambda
    529..1074    +  rep_origin     p15A ori: Plasmids containing the medium-copy-number p15A origin of replication can be propagated in E. coli cells that contain a second plasmid with the ColE1 origin.
   1162..1217    +  rep_origin     RSF ori (fragment): Plasmids containing the RSF 1030 origin of replication can be propagated in E. coli cells that contain additional plasmids with compatible origins.
   1336..1364    +  promoter       J23119 promoter (fragment): bacterial promoter (Registry of Standard Biological Parts BBa J23119)
   2809..2880    +  terminator     rrnB T1 terminator: transcription terminator T1 from the E. coli rrnB gene
   2896..2923    +  terminator     T7Te terminator: phage T7 early transcription terminator
   3041..3074    +  promoter       J23119 promoter: bacterial promoter (Registry of Standard Biological Parts BBa J23119)
   3109..3828    +  CDS            pbsA1: HO1_SYNY3 - Experimental evidence at protein level: Swiss-Prot protein existence level 1. Catalyzes the opening of the heme ring with the release of iron. Key enzyme in the synthesis of the chromophoric part of the photosynthetic antennae. From Synechocystis sp. (strain PCC 6803 / Kazusa).
   3852..4595    +  CDS            pcyA (sequence partly withheld): PCYA_SYNY3 - Experimental evidence at protein level: Swiss-Prot protein existence level 1. Catalyzes the four-electron reduction of biliverdin IX-alpha (2-electron reduction at both the A and D rings); the reaction proceeds via an isolatable 2-electron intermediate, 181,182-dihydrobiliverdin. From Synechocystis sp. (strain PCC 6803 / Kazusa).
   4613..4684    +  terminator     rrnB T1 terminator: transcription terminator T1 from the E. coli rrnB gene
   4700..4727    +  terminator     T7Te terminator: phage T7 early transcription terminator
   4734..4778    +  misc_feature   MCS (fragment): pUC18/19 multiple cloning site
   4779..4895    +  CDS            tnpA (fragment): TN5P_ECOLX - Also known as tnp. Experimental evidence at protein level: Swiss-Prot protein existence level 1. Mediates transposition of transposon Tn5 by a 'cut and paste' mechanism. First, the monomeric transposase binds the 19 bp inverted DNA repeats flanking the transposon. Then, dimerization of the DNA- bound transposase creates a synaptic DNA complex. After nicking of the first DNA strand, excision of the transposon proceeds through a series of intermediates. The transposase then mediates the insertion of the transposon at a new site by strand transfer. The activity of the wild- type tran
   4927..309     +  CDS            SmR (across the origin): aminoglycoside adenylyltransferase (Murphy, 1985); aadA; confers resistance to spectinomycin and streptomycin
>Addgene plasmid #107746 | pNO286-3 | addgene full sequence | sequence record 209202 | Addgene NGS Result
CTATTTGAGGCGCTAAATGAAACCTTAACGCTATGGAACTCGCCGCCCGACTGGGCTGGCGATGAGCGAA
ATGTAGTGCTTACGTTGTCCCGCATTTGGTACAGCGCAGTAACCGGCAAAATCGCGCCGAAGGATGTCGC
TGCCGACTGGGCAATGGAGCGCCTGCCGGCCCAGTATCAGCCCGTCATACTTGAAGCTAGACAGGCTTAT
CTTGGACAAGAAGAAGATCGCTTGGCCTCGCGCGCAGATCAGTTGGAAGAATTTGTCCACTACGTGAAAG
GCGAGATCACCAAGGTAGTCGGCAAATAAGAGCTCGCTTGGACTCCTGTTGATAGATCCAGTAATGACCT
CAGAACTCCATCTGGATTTGTTCAGAACGCTCGGTTGCCGCCGGGCGTTTTTTATTGGTGAGAATCCAAG
CACTAGTAACAACTTATATCGTATGGGGCTGACTTCAGGTGCTACATTTGAAGAGATAAATTGCACTGAA
ATCTAGAAATATTTTATCTGATTAATAAGATGATCTTCTTGAGATCGTTTTGGTCTGCGCGTAATCTCTT
GCTCTGAAAACGAAAAAACCGCCTTGCAGGGCGGTTTTTCGAAGGTTCTCTGAGCTACCAACTCTTTGAA
CCGAGGTAACTGGCTTGGAGGAGCGCAGTCACCAAAACTTGTCCTTTCAGTTTAGCCTTAACCGGCGCAT
GACTTCAAGACTAACTCCTCTAAATCAATTACCAGTGGCTGCTGCCAGTGGTGCTTTTGCATGTCTTTCC
GGGTTGGACTCAAGACGATAGTTACCGGATAAGGCGCAGCGGTCGGACTGAACGGGGGGTTCGTGCATAC
AGTCCAGCTTGGAGCGAACTGCCTACCCGGAACTGAGTGTCAGGCGTGGAATGAGACAAACGCGGCCATA
ACAGCGGAATGACACCGGTAAACCGAAAGGCAGGAACAGGAGAGCGCACGAGGGAGCCGCCAGGGGGAAA
CGCCTGGTATCTTTATAGTCCTGTCGGGTTTCGCCACCACTGATTTGAGCGTCAGATTTCGTGATGCTTG
TCAGGGGGGCGGAGCCTATGGAAAAACGGCTTTGCCGCGGCCCTCTCACTTCCCTGTTAAGTATCTTCCT
GGCATCTTCCAGGAAATCTCCGCCCCGTTCGTAAGCCATTTCCGCTCGCCGCAGTCGAACGACCGAGCGT
AGCGAGTCAGTGAGCGAGGAAGCGGAATATATCCCCTAGGTGGAGTCTGGCCTCAAATACAAAGTCTGCA
AAGTCTCGAAATATTAAACCAGAGAATAAATAATTAAACGCCAAAATATTTCTAGCAAAAACCCCAGTTT
TTACGGCTAGCTCAGTCCTAGGTATAGTGCTAGCTATAGAGGTTAAAATCTTAATAGGAGGAAGGCGCAA
TGGGCAAATTTCTAATTCCAATCGAATTTGTTTTTCTGGCGATCGCCATGACCTGTTATTTATGGCACAG
ACAAAACCAAGAACGCCGCAGGATTGAAATTAGCATCAAGCAACAAACCCAACGGGAACGATTTATTAAC
CAAATTACCCAACATATCCGCCAATCTTTAAACTTGGAAACGGTTTTAAATACCACCGTCGCTGAAGTTA
AAACCCTGTTGCAAGTTGATCGAGTTCTAATTTATCGCATTTGGCAAGATGGCACGGGCAGCGCCATTAC
GGAATCGGTGAATGCCAATTATCCTAGTATTTTAGGGCGGACCTTTTCCGATGAAGTTTTTCCCGTTGAA
TACCATCAAGCCTACACCAAAGGTAAAGTACGGGCCATTAATGACATTGACCAGGATGACATAGAGATTT
GCCTAGCTGATTTCGTCAAACAATTTGGCGTGAAATCAAAATTAGTAGTGCCCATTCTTCAACATAATCG
TGCTTCTTCCCTAGATAATGAATCAGAATTTCCCTATCTTTGGGGGCTGTTAATTACCCATCAATGTGCT
TTTACCCGGCCATGGCAACCGTGGGAAGTGGAGTTAATGAAACAGCTAGCCAATCAGGTCGCGATCGCCA
TCCAACAATCGGAATTATATGAGCAATTGCAGCTAGCTTTAGAACGGGAAAAAGAATTAAGCCGCCTAAA
AACTCGTTTTTTCTCCATGGCTTCCCATGAATTTCGTACTCCCCTCAGTACGGCCTTAGCTGCTGCCCAA
TTACTGGAAAATTCTGAAGTGGCCTGGCTTGATCCCGATAAGCGTAGCCGGAACTTACACCGTATTCAAA
ATTCCGTGAAAAATATGGTACAGCTCCTGGATGATATTTTAATCATTAACCGTGCCGAAGCGGGCAAATT
GGAATTTAATCCTAATTGGTTAGATTTGAAATTATTGTTCCAGCAATTTATCGAAGAAATTCAATTAAGT
GTCAGTGACCAATATTATTTTGACTTTATTTGTAGCGCTCAAGATACGAAGGCATTGGTGGATGAAAGGT
TAGTGCGGTCTATTTTATCTAATCTGTTATCTAATGCGATTAAATACTCTCCCGGGGGAGGGCAGATTAA
AATTGCCCTAAGCCTAGATTCGGAACAGATTATTTTTGAAGTCACCGACCAGGGCATTGGCATTTCGCCA
GAGGACCAAAAGCAAATTTTTGAACCCTTTCATCGGGGCAAAAATGTCAGAAATATTACGGGAACAGGAC
TCGGTTTAATGGTTGCCAAGAAATGTGTTGACTTACACAGTGGCAGTATCTTGCTAAAAAGTGCAGTTGA
CCAGGGAACAACAGTTACTATCTGTTTAAAACGCTATAACCATTTGCCTCGAGCTTAGTAATAATCTAGA
CCAGGCATCAAATAAAACGAAAGGCTCAGTCGAAAGACTGGGCCTTTCGTTTTATCTGTTGTTTGTCGGT
GAACGCTCTCTACTAGAGTCACACTGGCTCACCTTCGGGTGGGCCTTTCTGCGTTTATAGTAAATCACTG
CATAATTCGTGTCGATTAAACCGCCTAAGTCCCCCAGGAAAGGGGGATATAACAGTATAGATTTTGTCAG
CCTTCAGCTTGGCTTTACCGTCAAAAAAACTGACAGCTAGCTCAGTCCTAGGTATAATGCTAGCTCACAC
AGAATTCATTAAAGAGGAGAAAGGTACCATGAGTGTCAACTTAGCTTCCCAGTTGCGGGAAGGGACGAAA
AAATCCCACTCCATGGCGGAGAACGTCGGCTTTGTCAAATGCTTCCTCAAGGGCGTTGTCGAGAAAAATT
CCTACCGTAAGCTGGTTGGCAATCTCTACTTTGTCTACAGTGCCATGGAAGAGGAAATGGCAAAATTTAA
GGACCATCCCATCCTCAGCCACATTTACTTCCCCGAACTCAACCGCAAACAAAGCCTAGAGCAAGACCTG
CAATTCTATTACGGCTCCAACTGGCGGCAAGAAGTGAAAATTTCTGCCGCTGGCCAAGCCTATGTGGACC
GAGTCCGGCAAGTGGCCGCTACGGCCCCTGAATTGTTGGTGGCCCATTCCTACACCCGTTACCTGGGGGA
TCTTTCCGGCGGTCAAATTCTCAAGAAAATTGCCCAAAATGCCATGAATCTCCACGATGGTGGCACAGCT
TTCTATGAATTTGCCGACATTGATGACGAAAAGGCTTTTAAAAATACCTACCGTCAAGCTATGAATGATC
TGCCCATTGACCAAGCCACCGCCGAACGGATTGTGGATGAAGCCAATGACGCCTTTGCCATGAACATGAA
AATGTTCAACGAACTTGAAGGCAACCTGATCAAGGCGATCGGCATTATGGTGTTCAACAGCCTCACCCGT
CGCCGCAGTCAAGGCAGCACCGAAGTTGGCCTCGCCACCTCCGAAGGCTAGTTAAAGAGGAGAAAGGATC
CATGGCCGTCACTGAT
[729 nt withheld, positions 3867-4595]
TAATCTAGACCAGGCATCAAATAAAACGAAAGGCTCAGTCGAAAGACTGGGCCTTTCGTTTTATCTGTTG
TTTGTCGGTGAACGCTCTCTACTAGAGTCACACTGGCTCACCTTCGGGTGGGCCTTTCTGCGTTTATAGG
TACCCGGGGATCCTCTAGAGTCGACCTGCAGGCATGCAAGCTTAGCAAGCGAACCGGAATTGCCAGCTGG
GGCGCCCTCTGGTAAGGTTGGGAAGCCCTGCAAAGTAAACTGGATGGCTTTCTTGCCGCCAAGGATCTGA
TGGCGCAGGGGATCAAGATCTGATCAAGAGACAGGATGAGGATCGTTTCGCATGAGGGAAGCGGTGATCG
CCGAAGTATCGACTCAACTATCAGAGGTAGTTGGCGTCATCGAGCGCCATCTCGAACCGACGTTGCTGGC
CGTACATTTGTACGGCTCCGCAGTGGATGGCGGCCTGAAGCCACACAGTGATATTGATTTGCTGGTTACG
GTGACCGTAAGGCTTGATGAAACAACGCGGCGAGCTTTGATCAACGACCTTTTGGAAACTTCGGCTTCCC
CTGGAGAGAGCGAGATTCTCCGCGCTGTAGAAGTCACCATTGTTGTGCACGACGACATCATTCCGTGGCG
TTATCCAGCTAAGCGCGAACTGCAATTTGGAGAATGGCAGCGCAATGACATTCTTGCAGGTATCTTCGAG
CCAGCCACGATCGACATTGATCTGGCTATCTTGCTGACAAAAGCAAGAGAACATAGCGTTGCCTTGGTAG
GTCCAGCGGCGGAGGAACTCTTTGATCCGGTTCCTGAACAGGAT
